Addgene plasmid #125922: 132_pAAV-ProB2-CatCh-GFP-WPRE
Purpose: Targeting expression to neuronal and glial cell types in mice, non-human primates, and human retina
Depositing lab: Botond Roska. Depositing organization: Friedrich Miescher Institute for Biomedical Research. Publication: Targeting neuronal and glial cell types with synthetic promoter AAVs in mice, non-human primates and humans. Juttner J, Szabo A, Gross-Scherf B, Morikawa RK, Rompani SB, Hantz P, Szikra T, Esposti F, Cowan CS, Bharioke A, Patino-Alvarez CP, Keles O, Kusnyerik A, Azoulay T, Hartl D, Krebs AR, Schubeler D, Hajdu RI, Lukats A, Nemeth J, Nagy ZZ, Wu KC, Wu RH, Xiang L, Fang XL, Jin ZB, Goldblum D, Hasler PW, Scholl HPN, Krol J, Roska B. Nat Neurosci. 2019 Jul 8. pii: 10.1038/s41593-019-0431-2. doi: 10.1038/s41593-019-0431-2. PubMed 31285614.
Backbone
  Vector backbone: pAAV
  Vector type: AAV
Growth in bacteria
  Bacterial resistance: Ampicillin, 100 μg/mL
  Growth temperature: 37°C
  Growth strain: NEB Stable
  Copy number: High Copy
Gene/Insert
  Gene/Insert name: CatCh-GFP (alt name: ChR2(L132C)-EGFP)
  Species: Synthetic
  Promoter: ProB2
  Cloning method: Restriction Enzyme; 5′ cloning site Unknown (unknown if destroyed); 3′ cloning site Unknown (unknown if destroyed)
Terms and licenses: Academic/Nonprofit Terms; Industry Terms: Not Available to Industry
Depositor comments: Please visit https://www.biorxiv.org/content/early/2018/10/04/434720.full.pdf for BioRxiv preprint
How to cite: 132_pAAV-ProB2-CatCh-GFP-WPRE was a gift from Botond Roska (Addgene plasmid # 125922 ; http://n2t.net/addgene:125922 ; RRID:Addgene_125922)
