[The description below was written by a language model from this plasmid's Addgene catalogue record, the feature table of its GenBank file and pLannotate feature annotations shown in this document.]
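Description:
132_pAAV-ProB2-CatCh-GFP-WPRE is a 6,299 bp AAV transfer plasmid built on a pAAV backbone and designed for packaging a cell-type-targeted optogenetic cassette into recombinant adeno-associated virus. It is maintained in bacteria through a high-copy ColE1/pUC-type origin and selected with ampicillin via the bla (AmpR) gene and its own promoter. An f1 bacteriophage origin is also present in the backbone. The record lists a recombination-deficient cloning strain as the host, which fits the need to keep the repeat-rich AAV2 inverted terminal repeats intact. These ITRs flank the expression cassette and supply the cis signals for replication and encapsidation of the intervening DNA when rep, cap and helper functions are provided in trans.

Between the ITRs, the synthetic promoter ProB2 drives the payload. ProB2 is named in the catalogue entry but is not annotated in the feature tables; it presumably occupies the unannotated stretch between the left ITR and the Kozak sequence. The open reading frame begins at a consensus Kozak site and encodes CatCh, the L132C variant of the N-terminal channelrhodopsin-2 fragment from Chlamydomonas reinhardtii, a blue-light-activated cation channel. It is followed closely by EGFP, consistent with the fusion implied by the insert name, so that expressing cells can be both photostimulated and seen by fluorescence. A WPRE downstream enhances transcript stability and expression, and the human growth hormone polyadenylation signal terminates the message. A short Factor Xa site annotated on the reverse strand within the WPRE is most likely an incidental sequence match.

The construct belongs to a collection of synthetic-promoter AAVs for restricting expression to particular neuronal and glial cell types in mouse, non-human primate and human retina. The record does not state which cell population ProB2 targets.
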