LOCUS       Exported 6299 bp ds-DNA circular SYN 12-MAY-2021
DEFINITION  Targeting expression to neuronal and glial cell types in mice,
            non-human primates, and human retina.
ACCESSION   .
VERSION     .
KEYWORDS    132_pAAV-ProB2-CatCh-GFP-WPRE
SOURCE      synthetic DNA construct
  ORGANISM  synthetic DNA construct
REFERENCE   1 (bases 1 to 6299)
  AUTHORS   Juttner J, Szabo A, Gross-Scherf B, Morikawa RK, Rompani SB, Hantz
            P, Szikra T, Esposti F, Cowan CS, Bharioke A, Patino-Alvarez CP,
            Keles O, Kusnyerik A, Azoulay T, Hartl D, Krebs AR, Schubeler D,
            Hajdu RI, Lukats A, Nemeth J, Nagy ZZ, Wu KC, Wu RH, Xiang L, Fang
            XL, Jin ZB, Goldblum D, Hasler PW, Scholl HPN, Krol J, Roska B
  TITLE     Targeting neuronal and glial cell types with synthetic promoter AAVs
            in mice, non-human primates and humans.
  JOURNAL   Nat Neurosci. 2019 Jul 8. pii: 10.1038/s41593-019-0431-2. doi:
            10.1038/s41593-019-0431-2.
  PUBMED    31285614
REFERENCE   2 (bases 1 to 6299)
  AUTHORS   .
  TITLE     Direct Submission
  JOURNAL   Exported May 12, 2021 from SnapGene Server 1.1.58
            http://www.snapgene.com
FEATURES             Location/Qualifiers
     source          1..6299
                     /organism="synthetic DNA construct"
                     /mol_type="other DNA"
     repeat_region   1..130
                     /label=AAV2 ITR (alternate)
                     /note="Functional equivalent of wild-type AAV2 ITR"
     regulatory      743..752
                     /regulatory_class="other"
                     /note="vertebrate consensus sequence for strong initiation
                     of translation (Kozak, 1987)"
     CDS             749..1672
                     /codon_start=1
                     /product="N-terminal fragment of channelrhodopsin-2 from
                     the alga Chlamydomonas reinhardtii (Nagel et al., 2003)"
                     /label=ChR2
                     /note="blue light-activated cation channel"
                     /translation="MDYGGALSAVGRELLFVTNPVVVNGSVLVPEDQCYCAGWIESRGT
                     NGAQTASNVLQWLAAGFSILLLMFYAYQTWKSTCGWEEIYVCAIEMVKVILEFFFEFKN
                     PSMLYLATGHRVQWLRYAEWLLTCPVICIHLSNLTGLSNDYSRRTMGLLVSDIGTIVWG
                     ATSAMATGYVKVIFFCLGLCYGANTFFHAAKAYIEGYHTVPKGRCRQVVTGMAWLFFVS
                     WGMFPILFILGPEGFGVLSVYGSTVGHTIIDLMSKNCWGLLGHYLRVLIHEHILIHGDI
                     RKTTKLNIGGTEIEVETLVEDEAEAGA"
     CDS             1679..2395
                     /codon_start=1
                     /product="enhanced GFP"
                     /label=EGFP
                     /translation="MVSKGEELFTGVVPILVELDGDVNGHKFSVSGEGEGDATYGKLTL
                     KFICTTGKLPVPWPTLVTTLTYGVQCFSRYPDHMKQHDFFKSAMPEGYVQERTIFFKDD
                     GNYKTRAEVKFEGDTLVNRIELKGIDFKEDGNILGHKLEYNYNSHNVYIMADKQKNGIK
                     VNFKIRHNIEDGSVQLADHYQQNTPIGDGPVLLPDNHYLSTQSALSKDPNEKRDHMVLL
                     EFVTAAGITLGMDELYK"
     primer_bind     complement(1724..1745)
                     /label=EGFP-N
                     /note="EGFP, reverse primer"
     primer_bind     complement(1985..2004)
                     /label=EXFP-R
                     /note="For distinguishing EGFP variants, reverse primer"
     primer_bind     2332..2353
                     /label=EGFP-C
                     /note="EGFP, forward primer"
     misc_feature    2426..3014
                     /label=WPRE
                     /note="woodchuck hepatitis virus posttranscriptional
                     regulatory element"
     primer_bind     complement(2479..2499)
                     /label=WPRE-R
                     /note="WPRE, reverse primer"
     CDS             complement(2897..2908)
                     /codon_start=1
                     /product="Factor Xa recognition and cleavage site"
                     /label=Factor Xa site
                     /translation="IEGR"
     polyA_signal    3046..3522
                     /label=hGH poly(A) signal
                     /note="human growth hormone polyadenylation signal"
     primer_bind     complement(3245..3264)
                     /label=hGH-PA-R
                     /note="Human growth hormone terminator, reverse primer"
     repeat_region   3562..3702
                     /label=AAV2 ITR
                     /note="inverted terminal repeat of adeno-associated virus
                     serotype 2"
     repeat_region   3562..3691
                     /label=AAV2 ITR
     rep_origin      3777..4232
                     /direction=RIGHT
                     /label=f1 ori
                     /note="f1 bacteriophage origin of replication; arrow
                     indicates direction of (+) strand synthesis"
     primer_bind     complement(3864..3883)
                     /label=F1ori-R
                     /note="F1 origin, reverse primer"
     primer_bind     4074..4095
                     /label=F1ori-F
                     /note="F1 origin, forward primer"
     primer_bind     complement(4249..4268)
                     /label=pRS-marker
                     /note="pRS vectors, use to sequence yeast selectable
                     marker"
     primer_bind     4368..4390
                     /label=pGEX 3'
                     /note="pGEX vectors, reverse primer"
     primer_bind     complement(4428..4446)
                     /label=pBRforEco
                     /note="pBR322 vectors, upsteam of EcoRI site, forward
                     primer"
     promoter        4514..4618
                     /gene="bla"
                     /label=AmpR promoter
     CDS             4619..5479
                     /codon_start=1
                     /gene="bla"
                     /product="beta-lactamase"
                     /label=AmpR
                     /note="confers resistance to ampicillin, carbenicillin, and
                     related antibiotics"
                     /translation="MSIQHFRVALIPFFAAFCLPVFAHPETLVKVKDAEDQLGARVGYI
                     ELDLNSGKILESFRPEERFPMMSTFKVLLCGAVLSRIDAGQEQLGRRIHYSQNDLVEYS
                     PVTEKHLTDGMTVRELCSAAITMSDNTAANLLLTTIGGPKELTAFLHNMGDHVTRLDRW
                     EPELNEAIPNDERDTTMPVAMATTLRKLLTGELLTLASRQQLIDWMEADKVAGPLLRSA
                     LPAGWFIADKSGAGERGSRGIIAALGPDGKPSRIVVIYTTGSQATMDERNRQIAEIGAS
                     LIKHW"
     primer_bind     complement(4837..4856)
                     /label=Amp-R
                     /note="Ampicillin resistance gene, reverse primer"
     rep_origin      5650..6238
                     /direction=RIGHT
                     /label=ori
                     /note="high-copy-number ColE1/pMB1/pBR322/pUC origin of
                     replication"
     primer_bind     6139..6158
                     /label=pBR322ori-F
                     /note="pBR322 origin, forward primer"
ORIGIN
        1 cctgcaggca gctgcgcgct cgctcgctca ctgaggccgc ccgggcgtcg ggcgaccttt
       61 ggtcgcccgg cctcagtgag cgagcgagcg cgcagagagg gagtggccaa ctccatcact
      121 aggggttcct gcggccgcac gcgtgaccat ttaaaagggg tatataaaga ttgcatacaa
      181 aagctgaggg gcctcaccct gaatggattc tttcttgaaa gccacttttg ttctttaaga
      241 ggcgcggtcc aaataatgtg caagcatgat tggctggagg cacatttcgt agattaatcc
      301 tctcccttga aaggatccaa gtctggaaaa tagccaaaaa cgtggctgtt atgcaaccct
      361 tacccaagct cctcctccca gctgccatcc ctcttactaa gcagtgtcat gaggctgggc
      421 caggctggag attaattctt gaccatttaa aaggggtata taaagattgc atacaaaagc
      481 tgaggggcct caccctgaat ggattctttc ttgaaagcca cttttgttct ttaagaggcg
      541 cggtccaaat aatgtgcaag catgattggc tggaggcaca tttcgtagat taatcctctc
      601 ccttgaaagg atccaagtct ggaaaatagc caaaaacgtg gctgttatgc aacccttacc
      661 caagctcctc ctcccagctg ccatccctct tactaagcag tgtcatgagg ctgggccagg
      721 ctggagatta attcttagat ccgccaccat ggattatgga ggcgccctga gtgccgttgg
      781 gcgcgagctg ctatttgtaa cgaacccagt agtcgtcaat ggctctgtac ttgtgcctga
      841 ggaccagtgt tactgcgcgg gctggattga gtcgcgtggc acaaacggtg cccaaacggc
      901 gtcgaacgtg ctgcaatggc ttgctgctgg cttctccatc ctactgctta tgttttacgc
      961 ctaccaaaca tggaagtcaa cctgcggctg ggaggagatc tatgtgtgcg ctatcgagat
     1021 ggtcaaggtg attctcgagt tcttcttcga gtttaagaac ccgtccatgc tgtatctagc
     1081 cacaggccac cgcgtccagt ggttgcgtta cgccgagtgg cttctcacct gcccggtcat
     1141 ttgcattcac ctgtcaaacc tgacgggctt gtccaacgac tacagcaggc gcaccatggg
     1201 tctgcttgtg tctgatattg gcacaattgt gtggggcgcc acttccgcca tggccaccgg
     1261 atacgtcaag gtcatcttct tctgcctggg tctgtgttat ggtgctaaca cgttctttca
     1321 cgctgccaag gcctacatcg agggttacca caccgtgccg aagggccggt gtcgccaggt
     1381 ggtgactggc atggcttggc tcttcttcgt atcatggggt atgttcccca tcctgttcat
     1441 cctcggcccc gagggcttcg gcgtcctgag cgtgtacggc tccaccgtcg gccacaccat
     1501 cattgacctg atgtcgaaga actgctgggg tctgctcggc cactacctgc gcgtgctgat
     1561 ccacgagcat atcctcatcc acggcgacat tcgcaagacc accaaattga acattggtgg
     1621 cactgagatt gaggtcgaga cgctggtgga ggacgaggcc gaggctggcg cggtacccat
     1681 ggtgagcaag ggcgaggagc tgttcaccgg ggtggtgccc atcctggtcg agctggacgg
     1741 cgacgtaaac ggccacaagt tcagcgtgtc cggcgagggc gagggcgatg ccacctacgg
     1801 caagctgacc ctgaagttca tctgcaccac cggcaagctg cccgtgccct ggcccaccct
     1861 cgtgaccacc ctgacctacg gcgtgcagtg cttcagccgc taccccgacc acatgaagca
     1921 gcacgacttc ttcaagtccg ccatgcccga aggctacgtc caggagcgca ccatcttctt
     1981 caaggacgac ggcaactaca agacccgcgc cgaggtgaag ttcgagggcg acaccctggt
     2041 gaaccgcatc gagctgaagg gcatcgactt caaggaggac ggcaacatcc tggggcacaa
     2101 gctggagtac aactacaaca gccacaacgt ctatatcatg gccgacaagc agaagaacgg
     2161 catcaaggtg aacttcaaga tccgccacaa catcgaggac ggcagcgtgc agctcgccga
     2221 ccactaccag cagaacaccc ccatcggcga cggccccgtg ctgctgcccg acaaccacta
     2281 cctgagcacc cagtccgccc tgagcaaaga ccccaacgag aagcgcgatc acatggtcct
     2341 gctggagttc gtgaccgccg ccgggatcac tctcggcatg gacgagctgt acaagtgata
     2401 agaattcgat atcaagctta tcgataatca acctctggat tacaaaattt gtgaaagatt
     2461 gactggtatt cttaactatg ttgctccttt tacgctatgt ggatacgctg ctttaatgcc
     2521 tttgtatcat gctattgctt cccgtatggc tttcattttc tcctccttgt ataaatcctg
     2581 gttgctgtct ctttatgagg agttgtggcc cgttgtcagg caacgtggcg tggtgtgcac
     2641 tgtgtttgct gacgcaaccc ccactggttg gggcattgcc accacctgtc agctcctttc
     2701 cgggactttc gctttccccc tccctattgc cacggcggaa ctcatcgccg cctgccttgc
     2761 ccgctgctgg acaggggctc ggctgttggg cactgacaat tccgtggtgt tgtcggggaa
     2821 atcatcgtcc tttccttggc tgctcgccta tgttgccacc tggattctgc gcgggacgtc
     2881 cttctgctac gtcccttcgg ccctcaatcc agcggacctt ccttcccgcg gcctgctgcc
     2941 ggctctgcgg cctcttccgc gtcttcgcct tcgccctcag acgagtcgga tctccctttg
     3001 ggccgcctcc ccgcatcgat accgagcgct gctcgagaga tctacgggtg gcatccctgt
     3061 gacccctccc cagtgcctct cctggccctg gaagttgcca ctccagtgcc caccagcctt
     3121 gtcctaataa aattaagttg catcattttg tctgactagg tgtccttcta taatattatg
     3181 gggtggaggg gggtggtatg gagcaagggg caagttggga agacaacctg tagggcctgc
     3241 ggggtctatt gggaaccaag ctggagtgca gtggcacaat cttggctcac tgcaatctcc
     3301 gcctcctggg ttcaagcgat tctcctgcct cagcctcccg agttgttggg attccaggca
     3361 tgcatgacca ggctcagcta atttttgttt ttttggtaga gacggggttt caccatattg
     3421 gccaggctgg tctccaactc ctaatctcag gtgatctacc caccttggcc tcccaaattg
     3481 ctgggattac aggcgtgaac cactgctccc ttccctgtcc ttctgatttt gtaggtaacc
     3541 acgtgcggac cgagcggccg caggaacccc tagtgatgga gttggccact ccctctctgc
     3601 gcgctcgctc gctcactgag gccgggcgac caaaggtcgc ccgacgcccg ggctttgccc
     3661 gggcggcctc agtgagcgag cgagcgcgca gctgcctgca ggggcgcctg atgcggtatt
     3721 ttctccttac gcatctgtgc ggtatttcac accgcatann nnnnnnnnnn nnnnnnnnnn
     3781 nnnnnnnnnn nnnnnnnnnn nnnnnnnnnn nnnnnnnnnn nnnnnnnnnn nnnnnnnnnn
     3841 nnnnnnnnnn nnnnnnnnnn nnnnnnnnnn nnnnnnnnnn nnnnnnnnnn nnnnnnnnnn
     3901 cnnnnnnnnn nnnnnnnnnn nnnnnnnnnn nnnnnnnnnn nnnnnnnnnn nnnnnnnnnn
     3961 nnnnnnnnnn nnnnnnnnnn nnnnnnnnnn nnnnnnnnnn nnnnnnnnnn nnnnnnnnnn
     4021 nnnnnnnnnn nnnnnnnnnn nncctttgac gttggagtcc acgttcttta atagtggact
     4081 cttgttccaa actggaacaa cactcaaccc tatctcgggc tattcttttg atttataagg
     4141 gattttgccg atttcggcct attggttaaa aaatgagctg atttaacaaa aatttaacgc
     4201 gaattttaac aaaatattaa cgtttacaat tttatggtgc actctcagta caatctgctc
     4261 tgatgccgca tagttaagcc agccccgaca cccgccaaca cccgctgacg cgccctgacg
     4321 ggcttgtctg ctcccggcat ccgcttacag acaagctgtg accgtctccg ggagctgcat
     4381 gtgtcagagg ttttcaccgt catcaccgaa acgcgcgaga cgaaagggcc tcgtgatacg
     4441 cctattttta taggttaatg tcatgataat aatggtttct tagacgtcag gtggcacttt
     4501 tcggggaaat gtgcgcggaa cccctatttg tttatttttc taaatacatt caaatatgta
     4561 tccgctcatg agacaataac cctgataaat gcttcaataa tattgaaaaa ggaagagtat
     4621 gagtattcaa catttccgtg tcgcccttat tccctttttt gcggcatttt gccttcctgt
     4681 ttttgctcac ccagaaacgc tggtgaaagt aaaagatgct gaagatcagt tgggtgcacg
     4741 agtgggttac atcgaactgg atctcaacag cggtaagatc cttgagagtt ttcgccccga
     4801 agaacgtttt ccaatgatga gcacttttaa agttctgcta tgtggcgcgg tattatcccg
     4861 tattgacgcc gggcaagagc aactcggtcg ccgcatacac tattctcaga atgacttggt
     4921 tgagtactca ccagtcacag aaaagcatct tacggatggc atgacagtaa gagaattatg
     4981 cagtgctgcc ataaccatga gtgataacac tgcggccaac ttacttctga caacgatcgg
     5041 aggaccgaag gagctaaccg cttttttgca caacatgggg gatcatgtaa ctcgccttga
     5101 tcgttgggaa ccggagctga atgaagccat accaaacgac gagcgtgaca ccacgatgcc
     5161 tgtagcaatg gcaacaacgt tgcgcaaact attaactggc gaactactta ctctagcttc
     5221 ccggcaacaa ttaatagact ggatggaggc ggataaagtt gcaggaccac ttctgcgctc
     5281 ggcccttccg gctggctggt ttattgctga taaatctgga gccggtgagc gtgggtctcg
     5341 cggtatcatt gcagcactgg ggccagatgg taagccctcc cgtatcgtag ttatctacac
     5401 gacggggagt caggcaacta tggatgaacg aaatagacag atcgctgaga taggtgcctc
     5461 actgattaag cattggtaac tgtcagacca agtttactca tatatacttt agattgattt
     5521 aaaacttcat ttttaattta aaaggatcta ggtgaagatc ctttttgata atctcatgac
     5581 caaaatccct taacgtgagt tttcgttcca ctgagcgtca gaccccgtag aaaagatcaa
     5641 aggatcttct tgagatcctt tttttctgcg cgtaatctgc tgcttgcaaa caaaaaaacc
     5701 accgctacca gcggtggttt gtttgccgga tcaagagcta ccaactcttt ttccgaaggt
     5761 aactggcttc agcagagcgc agataccaaa tactgtcctt ctagtgtagc cgtagttagg
     5821 ccaccacttc aagaactctg tagcaccgcc tacatacctc gctctgctaa tcctgttacc
     5881 agtggctgct gccagtggcg ataagtcgtg tcttaccggg ttggactcaa gacgatagtt
     5941 accggataag gcgcagcggt cgggctgaac ggggggttcg tgcacacagc ccagcttgga
     6001 gcgaacgacc tacaccgaac tgagatacct acagcgtgag ctatgagaaa gcgccacgct
     6061 tcccgaaggg agaaaggcgg acaggtatcc ggtaagcggc agggtcggaa caggagagcg
     6121 cacgagggag cttccagggg gaaacgcctg gtatctttat agtcctgtcg ggtttcgcca
     6181 cctctgactt gagcgtcgat ttttgtgatg ctcgtcaggg gggcggagcc tatggaaaaa
     6241 cgccagcaac gcggcctttt tacggttcct ggccttttgc tggccttttg ctcacatgt
//
