Features (pLannotate 1.2.2; 15 found; start..end, strand, type, name):
     12..39      +  repeat_region  AAV2 ITR (fragment): inverted terminal repeat of adeno-associated virus serotype 2 inverted
     68..95      +  repeat_region  AAV2 ITR (fragment): inverted terminal repeat of adeno-associated virus serotype 2 inverted
    749..1674    +  CDS            ChR2 (fragment): N-terminal fragment of channelrhodopsin-2 from the alga Chlamydomonas reinhardtii (Nagel et al., 2003) blue light-activated cation channel
   1679..2395    +  CDS            EGFP: EGFP is a basic (constitutively fluorescent) green fluorescent protein published in 1996, derived from Aequorea victoria. It is reported to be a rapidly-maturing weak dimer with moderate acid sensitivity.
   2402..2426    +  misc_feature   MCS (fragment): pBluescript multiple cloning site
   2426..3014    +  misc_feature   WPRE: woodchuck hepatitis virus posttranscriptional regulatory element
   3046..3522    +  polyA_signal   hGH poly(A) signal: human growth hormone polyadenylation signal
   3562..3702    +  repeat_region  AAV2 ITR: inverted terminal repeat of adeno-associated virus serotype 2 inverted
   3707..3758    -  misc_feature   bom (fragment): basis of mobility region from pBR322
   3777..4232    +  rep_origin     f1 ori (sequence partly withheld): f1 bacteriophage origin of replication; arrow indicates direction of (+) strand synthesis
   4233..4282    -  misc_feature   bom (fragment): basis of mobility region from pBR322
   4384..4419    -  CDS            rop (fragment): Rop protein, which maintains plasmids at low copy number; rop
   4514..4618    +  promoter       AmpR promoter: bla
   4619..5479    +  CDS            AmpR: β-lactamase; bla; confers resistance to ampicillin, carbenicillin, and related antibiotics
   5650..6238    +  rep_origin     ori: high-copy-number ColE1/pMB1/pBR322/pUC origin of replication
>Addgene plasmid #125922 | 132_pAAV-ProB2-CatCh-GFP-WPRE | addgene full sequence | sequence record 257168 | Addgene NGS Result
CCTGCAGGCAGCTGCGCGCTCGCTCGCTCACTGAGGCCGCCCGGGCGTCGGGCGACCTTTGGTCGCCCGG
CCTCAGTGAGCGAGCGAGCGCGCAGAGAGGGAGTGGCCAACTCCATCACTAGGGGTTCCTGCGGCCGCAC
GCGTGACCATTTAAAAGGGGTATATAAAGATTGCATACAAAAGCTGAGGGGCCTCACCCTGAATGGATTC
TTTCTTGAAAGCCACTTTTGTTCTTTAAGAGGCGCGGTCCAAATAATGTGCAAGCATGATTGGCTGGAGG
CACATTTCGTAGATTAATCCTCTCCCTTGAAAGGATCCAAGTCTGGAAAATAGCCAAAAACGTGGCTGTT
ATGCAACCCTTACCCAAGCTCCTCCTCCCAGCTGCCATCCCTCTTACTAAGCAGTGTCATGAGGCTGGGC
CAGGCTGGAGATTAATTCTTGACCATTTAAAAGGGGTATATAAAGATTGCATACAAAAGCTGAGGGGCCT
CACCCTGAATGGATTCTTTCTTGAAAGCCACTTTTGTTCTTTAAGAGGCGCGGTCCAAATAATGTGCAAG
CATGATTGGCTGGAGGCACATTTCGTAGATTAATCCTCTCCCTTGAAAGGATCCAAGTCTGGAAAATAGC
CAAAAACGTGGCTGTTATGCAACCCTTACCCAAGCTCCTCCTCCCAGCTGCCATCCCTCTTACTAAGCAG
TGTCATGAGGCTGGGCCAGGCTGGAGATTAATTCTTAGATCCGCCACCATGGATTATGGAGGCGCCCTGA
GTGCCGTTGGGCGCGAGCTGCTATTTGTAACGAACCCAGTAGTCGTCAATGGCTCTGTACTTGTGCCTGA
GGACCAGTGTTACTGCGCGGGCTGGATTGAGTCGCGTGGCACAAACGGTGCCCAAACGGCGTCGAACGTG
CTGCAATGGCTTGCTGCTGGCTTCTCCATCCTACTGCTTATGTTTTACGCCTACCAAACATGGAAGTCAA
CCTGCGGCTGGGAGGAGATCTATGTGTGCGCTATCGAGATGGTCAAGGTGATTCTCGAGTTCTTCTTCGA
GTTTAAGAACCCGTCCATGCTGTATCTAGCCACAGGCCACCGCGTCCAGTGGTTGCGTTACGCCGAGTGG
CTTCTCACCTGCCCGGTCATTTGCATTCACCTGTCAAACCTGACGGGCTTGTCCAACGACTACAGCAGGC
GCACCATGGGTCTGCTTGTGTCTGATATTGGCACAATTGTGTGGGGCGCCACTTCCGCCATGGCCACCGG
ATACGTCAAGGTCATCTTCTTCTGCCTGGGTCTGTGTTATGGTGCTAACACGTTCTTTCACGCTGCCAAG
GCCTACATCGAGGGTTACCACACCGTGCCGAAGGGCCGGTGTCGCCAGGTGGTGACTGGCATGGCTTGGC
TCTTCTTCGTATCATGGGGTATGTTCCCCATCCTGTTCATCCTCGGCCCCGAGGGCTTCGGCGTCCTGAG
CGTGTACGGCTCCACCGTCGGCCACACCATCATTGACCTGATGTCGAAGAACTGCTGGGGTCTGCTCGGC
CACTACCTGCGCGTGCTGATCCACGAGCATATCCTCATCCACGGCGACATTCGCAAGACCACCAAATTGA
ACATTGGTGGCACTGAGATTGAGGTCGAGACGCTGGTGGAGGACGAGGCCGAGGCTGGCGCGGTACCCAT
GGTGAGCAAGGGCGAGGAGCTGTTCACCGGGGTGGTGCCCATCCTGGTCGAGCTGGACGGCGACGTAAAC
GGCCACAAGTTCAGCGTGTCCGGCGAGGGCGAGGGCGATGCCACCTACGGCAAGCTGACCCTGAAGTTCA
TCTGCACCACCGGCAAGCTGCCCGTGCCCTGGCCCACCCTCGTGACCACCCTGACCTACGGCGTGCAGTG
CTTCAGCCGCTACCCCGACCACATGAAGCAGCACGACTTCTTCAAGTCCGCCATGCCCGAAGGCTACGTC
CAGGAGCGCACCATCTTCTTCAAGGACGACGGCAACTACAAGACCCGCGCCGAGGTGAAGTTCGAGGGCG
ACACCCTGGTGAACCGCATCGAGCTGAAGGGCATCGACTTCAAGGAGGACGGCAACATCCTGGGGCACAA
GCTGGAGTACAACTACAACAGCCACAACGTCTATATCATGGCCGACAAGCAGAAGAACGGCATCAAGGTG
AACTTCAAGATCCGCCACAACATCGAGGACGGCAGCGTGCAGCTCGCCGACCACTACCAGCAGAACACCC
CCATCGGCGACGGCCCCGTGCTGCTGCCCGACAACCACTACCTGAGCACCCAGTCCGCCCTGAGCAAAGA
CCCCAACGAGAAGCGCGATCACATGGTCCTGCTGGAGTTCGTGACCGCCGCCGGGATCACTCTCGGCATG
GACGAGCTGTACAAGTGATAAGAATTCGATATCAAGCTTATCGATAATCAACCTCTGGATTACAAAATTT
GTGAAAGATTGACTGGTATTCTTAACTATGTTGCTCCTTTTACGCTATGTGGATACGCTGCTTTAATGCC
TTTGTATCATGCTATTGCTTCCCGTATGGCTTTCATTTTCTCCTCCTTGTATAAATCCTGGTTGCTGTCT
CTTTATGAGGAGTTGTGGCCCGTTGTCAGGCAACGTGGCGTGGTGTGCACTGTGTTTGCTGACGCAACCC
CCACTGGTTGGGGCATTGCCACCACCTGTCAGCTCCTTTCCGGGACTTTCGCTTTCCCCCTCCCTATTGC
CACGGCGGAACTCATCGCCGCCTGCCTTGCCCGCTGCTGGACAGGGGCTCGGCTGTTGGGCACTGACAAT
TCCGTGGTGTTGTCGGGGAAATCATCGTCCTTTCCTTGGCTGCTCGCCTATGTTGCCACCTGGATTCTGC
GCGGGACGTCCTTCTGCTACGTCCCTTCGGCCCTCAATCCAGCGGACCTTCCTTCCCGCGGCCTGCTGCC
GGCTCTGCGGCCTCTTCCGCGTCTTCGCCTTCGCCCTCAGACGAGTCGGATCTCCCTTTGGGCCGCCTCC
CCGCATCGATACCGAGCGCTGCTCGAGAGATCTACGGGTGGCATCCCTGTGACCCCTCCCCAGTGCCTCT
CCTGGCCCTGGAAGTTGCCACTCCAGTGCCCACCAGCCTTGTCCTAATAAAATTAAGTTGCATCATTTTG
TCTGACTAGGTGTCCTTCTATAATATTATGGGGTGGAGGGGGGTGGTATGGAGCAAGGGGCAAGTTGGGA
AGACAACCTGTAGGGCCTGCGGGGTCTATTGGGAACCAAGCTGGAGTGCAGTGGCACAATCTTGGCTCAC
TGCAATCTCCGCCTCCTGGGTTCAAGCGATTCTCCTGCCTCAGCCTCCCGAGTTGTTGGGATTCCAGGCA
TGCATGACCAGGCTCAGCTAATTTTTGTTTTTTTGGTAGAGACGGGGTTTCACCATATTGGCCAGGCTGG
TCTCCAACTCCTAATCTCAGGTGATCTACCCACCTTGGCCTCCCAAATTGCTGGGATTACAGGCGTGAAC
CACTGCTCCCTTCCCTGTCCTTCTGATTTTGTAGGTAACCACGTGCGGACCGAGCGGCCGCAGGAACCCC
TAGTGATGGAGTTGGCCACTCCCTCTCTGCGCGCTCGCTCGCTCACTGAGGCCGGGCGACCAAAGGTCGC
CCGACGCCCGGGCTTTGCCCGGGCGGCCTCAGTGAGCGAGCGAGCGCGCAGCTGCCTGCAGGGGCGCCTG
ATGCGGTATTTTCTCCTTACGCATCTGTGCGGTATTTCACACCGCATA
[95 nt withheld, positions 3759-3853]
T
[46 nt withheld, positions 3855-3900]
C
[141 nt withheld, positions 3902-4042]
CCTTTGACGTTGGAGTCCACGTTCTTTAATAGTGGACTCTTGTTCCAAACTGGAACAACACTCAACTCTA
TCTCGGGCTATTCTTTTGATTTATAAGGGATTTTGCCGATTTCGGTCTATTGGTTAAAAAATGAGCTGAT
TTAACAAAAATTTAACGCGAATTTTAACAAAATATTAACGTTTACAATTTTATGGTGCACTCTCAGTACA
ATCTGCTCTGATGCCGCATAGTTAAGCCAGCCCCGACACCCGCCAACACCCGCTGACGCGCCCTGACGGG
CTTGTCTGCTCCCGGCATCCGCTTACAGACAAGCTGTGACCGTCTCCGGGAGCTGCATGTGTCAGAGGTT
TTCACCGTCATCACCGAAACGCGCGAGACGAAAGGGCCTCGTGATACGCCTATTTTTATAGGTTAATGTC
ATGATAATAATGGTTTCTTAGACGTCAGGTGGCACTTTTCGGGGAAATGTGCGCGGAACCCCTATTTGTT
TATTTTTCTAAATACATTCAAATATGTATCCGCTCATGAGACAATAACCCTGATAAATGCTTCAATAATA
TTGAAAAAGGAAGAGTATGAGTATTCAACATTTCCGTGTCGCCCTTATTCCCTTTTTTGCGGCATTTTGC
CTTCCTGTTTTTGCTCACCCAGAAACGCTGGTGAAAGTAAAAGATGCTGAAGATCAGTTGGGTGCACGAG
TGGGTTACATCGAACTGGATCTCAACAGCGGTAAGATCCTTGAGAGTTTTCGCCCCGAAGAACGTTTTCC
AATGATGAGCACTTTTAAAGTTCTGCTATGTGGCGCGGTATTATCCCGTATTGACGCCGGGCAAGAGCAA
CTCGGTCGCCGCATACACTATTCTCAGAATGACTTGGTTGAGTACTCACCAGTCACAGAAAAGCATCTTA
CGGATGGCATGACAGTAAGAGAATTATGCAGTGCTGCCATAACCATGAGTGATAACACTGCGGCCAACTT
ACTTCTGACAACGATCGGAGGACCGAAGGAGCTAACCGCTTTTTTGCACAACATGGGGGATCATGTAACT
CGCCTTGATCGTTGGGAACCGGAGCTGAATGAAGCCATACCAAACGACGAGCGTGACACCACGATGCCTG
TAGCAATGGCAACAACGTTGCGCAAACTATTAACTGGCGAACTACTTACTCTAGCTTCCCGGCAACAATT
AATAGACTGGATGGAGGCGGATAAAGTTGCAGGACCACTTCTGCGCTCGGCCCTTCCGGCTGGCTGGTTT
ATTGCTGATAAATCTGGAGCCGGTGAGCGTGGGTCTCGCGGTATCATTGCAGCACTGGGGCCAGATGGTA
AGCCCTCCCGTATCGTAGTTATCTACACGACGGGGAGTCAGGCAACTATGGATGAACGAAATAGACAGAT
CGCTGAGATAGGTGCCTCACTGATTAAGCATTGGTAACTGTCAGACCAAGTTTACTCATATATACTTTAG
ATTGATTTAAAACTTCATTTTTAATTTAAAAGGATCTAGGTGAAGATCCTTTTTGATAATCTCATGACCA
AAATCCCTTAACGTGAGTTTTCGTTCCACTGAGCGTCAGACCCCGTAGAAAAGATCAAAGGATCTTCTTG
AGATCCTTTTTTTCTGCGCGTAATCTGCTGCTTGCAAACAAAAAAACCACCGCTACCAGCGGTGGTTTGT
TTGCCGGATCAAGAGCTACCAACTCTTTTTCCGAAGGTAACTGGCTTCAGCAGAGCGCAGATACCAAATA
CTGTTCTTCTAGTGTAGCCGTAGTTAGGCCACCACTTCAAGAACTCTGTAGCACCGCCTACATACCTCGC
TCTGCTAATCCTGTTACCAGTGGCTGCTGCCAGTGGCGATAAGTCGTGTCTTACCGGGTTGGACTCAAGA
CGATAGTTACCGGATAAGGCGCAGCGGTCGGGCTGAACGGGGGGTTCGTGCACACAGCCCAGCTTGGAGC
GAACGACCTACACCGAACTGAGATACCTACAGCGTGAGCTATGAGAAAGCGCCACGCTTCCCGAAGGGAG
AAAGGCGGACAGGTATCCGGTAAGCGGCAGGGTCGGAACAGGAGAGCGCACGAGGGAGCTTCCAGGGGGA
AACGCCTGGTATCTTTATAGTCCTGTCGGGTTTCGCCACCTCTGACTTGAGCGTCGATTTTTGTGATGCT
CGTCAGGGGGGCGGAGCCTATGGAAAAACGCCAGCAACGCGGCCTTTTTACGGTTCCTGGCCTTTTGCTG
GCCTTTTGCTCACATGT
